>Addgene plasmid #78044 | DGKH gRNA (BRDN0001487100) | addgene full sequence | sequence record 188888 | Addgene Assembled Sequence
CCCGGGTGCAAAGATGGATAAAGTTTTAAACAGAGAGGAATCTTTGCAGCTAATGGACCTTCTAGGTCTT
GAAAGGAGTGGGAATTGGCTCCGGTGCCCGTCAGTGGGCAGAGCGCACATCGCCCACAGTCCCCGAGAAG
TTGGGGGGAGGGGTCGGCAATTGATCCGGTGCCTAGAGAAGGTGGCGCGGGGTAAACTGGGAAAGTGATG
TCGTGTACTGGCTCCGCCTTTTTCCCGAGGGTGGGGGAGAACCGTATATAAGTGCAGTAGTCGCCGTGAA
CGTTCTTTTTCGCAACGGGTTTGCCGCCAGAACACAGGTAAGTGCCGTGTGTGGTTCCCGCGGGCCTGGC
CTCTTTACGGGTTATGGCCCTTGCGTGCCTTGAATTACTTCCACCTGGCTGCAGTACGTGATTCTTGATC
CCGAGCTTCGGGTTGGAAGTGGGTGGGAGAGTTCGAGGCCTTGCGCTTAAGGAGCCCCTTCGCCTCGTGC
TTGAGTTGAGGCCTGGCCTGGGCGCTGGGGCCGCCGCGTGCGAATCTGGTGGCACCTTCGCGCCTGTCTC
GCTGCTTTCGATAAGTCTCTAGCCATTTAAAATTTTTGATGACCTGCTGCGACGCTTTTTTTCTGGCAAG
ATAGTCTTGTAAATGCGGGCCAAGATCTGCACACTGGTATTTCGGTTTTTGGGGCCGCGGGCGGCGACGG
GGCCCGTGCGTCCCAGCGCACATGTTCGGCGAGGCGGGGCCTGCGAGCGCGGCCACCGAGAATCGGACGG
GGGTAGTCTCAAGCTGGCCGGCCTGCTCTGGTGCCTGGCCTCGCGCCGCCGTGTATCGCCCCGCCCTGGG
CGGCAAGGCTGGCCCGGTCGGCACCAGTTGCGTGAGCGGAAAGATGGCCGCTTCCCGGCCCTGCTGCAGG
GAGCTCAAAATGGAGGACGCGGCGCTCGGGAGAGCGGGCGGGTGAGTCACCCACACAAAGGAAAAGGGCC
TTTCCGTCCTCAGCCGTCGCTTCATGTGACTCCACGGAGTACCGGGCGCCGTCCAGGCACCTCGATTAGT
TCTCGAGCTTTTGGAGTACGTCGTCTTTAGGTTGGGGGGAGGGGTTTTATGCGATGGAGTTTCCCCACAC
TGAGTGGGTGGAGACTGAAGTTAGGCCAGCTTGGCACTTGATGTAATTCTCCTTGGAATTTGCCCTTTTT
GAGTTTGGATCTTGGTTCATTCTCAAGCCTCAGACAGTGGTTCAAAGTTTTTTTCTTCCATTTCAGGTGT
CGTGACGTACGGCCACCATGACCGAGTACAAGCCCACGGTGCGCCTCGCCACCCGCGACGACGTCCCCAG
GGCCGTACGCACCCTCGCCGCCGCGTTCGCCGACTACCCCGCCACGCGCCACACCGTCGATCCGGACCGC
CACATCGAGCGGGTCACCGAGCTGCAAGAACTCTTCCTCACGCGCGTCGGGCTCGACATCGGCAAGGTGT
GGGTCGCGGACGACGGCGCCGCCGTGGCGGTCTGGACCACGCCGGAGAGCGTCGAAGCGGGGGCGGTGTT
CGCCGAGATCGGCCCGCGCATGGCCGAGTTGAGCGGTTCCCGGCTGGCCGCGCAGCAACAGATGGAAGGC
CTCCTGGCGCCGCACCGGCCCAAGGAGCCCGCGTGGTTCCTGGCCACCGTCGGAGTCTCGCCCGACCACC
AGGGCAAGGGTCTGGGCAGCGCCGTCGTGCTCCCCGGAGTGGAGGCGGCCGAGCGCGCCGGGGTGCCCGC
CTTCCTGGAGACCTCCGCGCCCCGCAACCTCCCCTTCTACGAGCGGCTCGGCTTCACCGTCACCGCCGAC
GTCGAGGTGCCCGAAGGACCGCGCACCTGGTGCATGACCCGCAAGCCCGGTGCCTGAACGCGTTAAGTCG
ACAATCAACCTCTGGATTACAAAATTTGTGAAAGATTGACTGGTATTCTTAACTATGTTGCTCCTTTTAC
GCTATGTGGATACGCTGCTTTAATGCCTTTGTATCATGCTATTGCTTCCCGTATGGCTTTCATTTTCTCC
TCCTTGTATAAATCCTGGTTGCTGTCTCTTTATGAGGAGTTGTGGCCCGTTGTCAGGCAACGTGGCGTGG
TGTGCACTGTGTTTGCTGACGCAACCCCCACTGGTTGGGGCATTGCCACCACCTGTCAGCTCCTTTCCGG
GACTTTCGCTTTCCCCCTCCCTATTGCCACGGCGGAACTCATCGCCGCCTGCCTTGCCCGCTGCTGGACA
GGGGCTCGGCTGTTGGGCACTGACAATTCCGTGGTGTTGTCGGGGAAATCATCGTCCTTTCCTTGGCTGC
TCGCCTGTGTTGCCACCTGGATTCTGCGCGGGACGTCCTTCTGCTACGTCCCTTCGGCCCTCAATCCAGC
GGACCTTCCTTCCCGCGGCCTGCTGCCGGCTCTGCGGCCTCTTCCGCGTCTTCGCCTTCGCCCTCAGACG
AGTCGGATCTCCCTTTGGGCCGCCTCCCCGCGTCGACTTTAAGACCAATGACTTACAAGGCAGCTGTAGA
TCTTAGCCACTTTTTAAAAGAAAAGGGGGGACTGGAAGGGCTAATTCACTCCCAACGAAGACAAGATCTG
CTTTTTGCTTGTACTGGGTCTCTCTGGTTAGACCAGATCTGAGCCTGGGAGCTCTCTGGCTAACTAGGGA
ACCCACTGCTTAAGCCTCAATAAAGCTTGCCTTGAGTGCTTCAAGTAGTGTGTGCCCGTCTGTTGTGTGA
CTCTGGTAACTAGAGATCCCTCAGACCCTTTTAGTCAGTGTGGAAAATCTCTAGCAGTACGTATAGTAGT
TCATGTCATCTTATTATTCAGTATTTATAACTTGCAAAGAAATGAATATCAGAGAGTGAGAGGAACTTGT
TTATTGCAGCTTATAATGGTTACAAATAAAGCAATAGCATCACAAATTTCACAAATAAAGCATTTTTTTC
ACTGCATTCTAGTTGTGGTTTGTCCAAACTCATCAATGTATCTTATCATGTCTGGCTCTAGCTATCCCGC
CCCTAACTCCGCCCATCCCGCCCCTAACTCCGCCCAGTTCCGCCCATTCTCCGCCCCATGGCTGACTAAT
TTTTTTTATTTATGCAGAGGCCGAGGCCGCCTCGGCCTCTGAGCTATTCCAGAAGTAGTGAGGAGGCTTT
TTTGGAGGCCTAGGGACGTACCCAATTCGCCCTATAGTGAGTCGTATTACGCGCGCTCACTGGCCGTCGT
TTTACAACGTCGTGACTGGGAAAACCCTGGCGTTACCCAACTTAATCGCCTTGCAGCACATCCCCCTTTC
GCCAGCTGGCGTAATAGCGAAGAGGCCCGCACCGATCGCCCTTCCCAACAGTTGCGCAGCCTGAATGGCG
AATGGG
[124 nt withheld, positions 3367-3490]
C
[91 nt withheld, positions 3492-3582]
A
[49 nt withheld, positions 3584-3632]
CCTTTGACGTTGGAGTCCACGTTCTTT
[37 nt withheld, positions 3660-3696]
ACCCTATCTCGGTCTATTCTTTTGATTTATAAGGGATTTTGCCGATTTCGGCCTATTGGTTAAAAAATGA
GCTGATTTAACAAAAATTTAACGCGAATTTTAACAAAATATTAACGCTTACAATTTAGGTGGCACTTTTC
GGGGAAATGTGCGCGGAACCCCTATTTGTTTATTTTTCTAAATACATTCAAATATGTATCCGCTCATGAG
ACAATAACCCTGATAAATGCTTCAATAATATTGAAAAAGGAAGAGTATGAGTATTCAACATTTCCGTGTC
GCCCTTATTCCCTTTTTTGCGGCATTTTGCCTTCCTGTTTTTGCTCACCCAGAAACGCTGGTGAAAGTAA
AAGATGCTGAAGATCAGTTGGGTGCACGAGTGGGTTACATCGAACTGGATCTCAACAGCGGTAAGATCCT
TGAGAGTTTTCGCCCCGAAGAACGTTTTCCAATGATGAGCACTTTTAAAGTTCTGCTATGTGGCGCGGTA
TTATCCCGTATTGACGCCGGGCAAGAGCAACTCGGTCGCCGCATACACTATTCTCAGAATGACTTGGTTG
AGTACTCACCAGTCACAGAAAAGCATCTTACGGATGGCATGACAGTAAGAGAATTATGCAGTGCTGCCAT
AACCATGAGTGATAACACTGCGGCCAACTTACTTCTGACAACGATCGGAGGACCGAAGGAGCTAACCGCT
TTTTTGCACAACATGGGGGATCATGTAACTCGCCTTGATCGTTGGGAACCGGAGCTGAATGAAGCCATAC
CAAACGACGAGCGTGACACCACGATGCCTGTAGCAATGGCAACAACGTTGCGCAAACTATTAACTGGCGA
ACTACTTACTCTAGCTTCCCGGCAACAATTAATAGACTGGATGGAGGCGGATAAAGTTGCAGGACCACTT
CTGCGCTCGGCCCTTCCGGCTGGCTGGTTTATTGCTGATAAATCTGGAGCCGGTGAGCGTGGGTCTCGCG
GTATCATTGCAGCACTGGGGCCAGATGGTAAGCCCTCCCGTATCGTAGTTATCTACACGACGGGGAGTCA
GGCAACTATGGATGAACGAAATAGACAGATCGCTGAGATAGGTGCCTCACTGATTAAGCATTGGTAACTG
TCAGACCAAGTTTACTCATATATACTTTAGATTGATTTAAAACTTCATTTTTAATTTAAAAGGATCTAGG
TGAAGATCCTTTTTGATAATCTCATGACCAAAATCCCTTAACGTGAGTTTTCGTTCCACTGAGCGTCAGA
CCCCGTAGAAAAGATCAAAGGATCTTCTTGAGATCCTTTTTTTCTGCGCGTAATCTGCTGCTTGCAAACA
AAAAAACCACCGCTACCAGCGGTGGTTTGTTTGCCGGATCAAGAGCTACCAACTCTTTTTCCGAAGGTAA
CTGGCTTCAGCAGAGCGCAGATACCAAATACTGTTCTTCTAGTGTAGCCGTAGTTAGGCCACCACTTCAA
GAACTCTGTAGCACCGCCTACATACCTCGCTCTGCTAATCCTGTTACCAGTGGCTGCTGCCAGTGGCGAT
AAGTCGTGTCTTACCGGGTTGGACTCAAGACGATAGTTACCGGATAAGGCGCAGCGGTCGGGCTGAACGG
GGGGTTCGTGCACACAGCCCAGCTTGGAGCGAACGACCTACACCGAACTGAGATACCTACAGCGTGAGCT
ATGAGAAAGCGCCACGCTTCCCGAAGGGAGAAAGGCGGACAGGTATCCGGTAAGCGGCAGGGTCGGAACA
GGAGAGCGCACGAGGGAGCTTCCAGGGGGAAACGCCTGGTATCTTTATAGTCCTGTCGGGTTTCGCCACC
TCTGACTTGAGCGTCGATTTTTGTGATGCTCGTCAGGGGGGCGGAGCCTATGGAAAAACGCCAGCAACGC
GGCCTTTTTACGGTTCCTGGCCTTTTGCTGGCCTTTTGCTCACATGTTCTTTCCTGCGTTATCCCCTGAT
TCTGTGGATAACCGTATTACCGCCTTTGAGTGAGCTGATACCGCTCGCCGCAGCCGAACGACCGAGCGCA
GCGAGTCAGTGAGCGAGGAAGCGGAAGAGCGCCCAATACGCAAACCGCCTCTCCCCGCGCGTTGGCCGAT
TCATTAATGCAGCTGGCACGACAGGTTTCCCGACTGGAAAGCGGGCAGTGAGCGCAACGCAATTAATGTG
AGTTAGCTCACTCATTAGGCACCCCAGGCTTTACACTTTATGCTTCCGGCTCGTATGTTGTGTGGAATTG
TGAGCGGATAACAATTTCACACAGGAAACAGCTATGACCATGATTACGCCAAGCGCGCAATTAACCCTCA
CTAAAGGGAACAAAAGCTGGAGCTGCAAGCTTAATGTAGTCTTATGCAATACTCTTGTAGTCTTGCAACA
TGGTAACGATGAGTTAGCAACATGCCTTACAAGGAGAGAAAAAGCACCGTGCATGCCGATTGGTGGAAGT
AAGGTGGTACGATCGTGCCTTATTAGGAAGGCAACAGACGGGTCTGACATGGATTGGACGAACCACTGAA
TTGCCGCATTGCAGAGATATTGTATTTAAGTGCCTAGCTCGATACATAAACGGGTCTCTCTGGTTAGACC
AGATCTGAGCCTGGGAGCTCTCTGGCTAACTAGGGAACCCACTGCTTAAGCCTCAATAAAGCTTGCCTTG
AGTGCTTCAAGTAGTGTGTGCCCGTCTGTTGTGTGACTCTGGTAACTAGAGATCCCTCAGACCCTTTTAG
TCAGTGTGGAAAATCTCTAGCAGTGGCGCCCGAACAGGGACTTGAAAGCGAAAGGGAAACCAGAGGAGCT
CTCTCGACGCAGGACTCGGCTTGCTGAAGCGCGCACGGCAAGAGGCGAGGGGCGGCGACTGGTGAGTACG
CCAAAAATTTTGACTAGCGGAGGCTAGAAGGAGAGAGATGGGTGCGAGAGCGTCAGTATTAAGCGGGGGA
GAATTAGATCGCGATGGGAAAAAATTCGGTTAAGGCCAGGGGGAAAGAAAAAATATAAATTAAAACATAT
AGTATGGGCAAGCAGGGAGCTAGAACGATTCGCAGTTAATCCTGGCCTGTTAGAAACATCAGAAGGCTGT
AGACAAATACTGGGACAGCTACAACCATCCCTTCAGACAGGATCAGAAGAACTTAGATCATTATATAATA
CAGTAGCAACCCTCTATTGTGTGCATCAAAGGATAGAGATAAAAGACACCAAGGAAGCTTTAGACAAGAT
AGAGGAAGAGCAAAACAAAAGTAAGACCACCGCACAGCAAGCGGCCGCTGATCTTCAGACCTGGAGGAGG
AGATATGAGGGACAATTGGAGAAGTGAATTATATAAATATAAAGTAGTAAAAATTGAACCATTAGGAGTA
GCACCCACCAAGGCAAAGAGAAGAGTGGTGCAGAGAGAAAAAAGAGCAGTGGGAATAGGAGCTTTGTTCC
TTGGGTTCTTGGGAGCAGCAGGAAGCACTATGGGCGCAGCGTCAATGACGCTGACGGTACAGGCCAGACA
ATTATTGTCTGGTATAGTGCAGCAGCAGAACAATTTGCTGAGGGCTATTGAGGCGCAACAGCATCTGTTG
CAACTCACAGTCTGGGGCATCAAGCAGCTCCAGGCAAGAATCCTGGCTGTGGAAAGATACCTAAAGGATC
AACAGCTCCTGGGGATTTGGGGTTGCTCTGGAAAACTCATTTGCACCACTGCTGTGCCTTGGAATGCTAG
TTGGAGTAATAAATCTCTGGAACAGATTTGGAATCACACGACCTGGATGGAGTGGGACAGAGAAATTAAC
AATTACACAAGCTTAATACACTCCTTAATTGAAGAATCGCAAAACCAGCAAGAAAAGAATGAACAAGAAT
TATTGGAATTAGATAAATGGGCAAGTTTGTGGAATTGGTTTAACATAACAAATTGGCTGTGGTATATAAA
ATTATTCATAATGATAGTAGGAGGCTTGGTAGGTTTAAGAATAGTTTTTGCTGTACTTTCTATAGTGAAT
AGAGTTAGGCAGGGATATTCACCATTATCGTTTCAGACCCACCTCCCAACCCCGAGGGGACCCAGAGAGG
GCCTATTTCCCATGATTCCTTCATATTTGCATATACGATACAAGGCTGTTAGAGAGATAATTAGAATTAA
TTTGACTGTAAACACAAAGATATTAGTACAAAATACGTGACGTAGAAAGTAATAATTTCTTGGGTAGTTT
GCAGTTTTAAAATTATGTTTTAAAATGGACTATCATATGCTTACCGTAACTTGAAAGTATTTCGATTTCT
TGGCTTTATATATCTTGTGGAAAGGACGAAACACCGGCAACTGTTTAAAGCGACGGGTTTTAGAGCTAGA
AATAGCAAGTTAAAATAAGGCTAGTCCGTTATCAACTTGAAAAAGTGGCACCGAGTCGGTGCTTTTTTAA
GCTTGGCGTAACTAGATCTTGAGACAAATGGCAGTATTCATCCACAATTTTAAAAGAAAAGGGGGGATTG
GGGGGTACAGTGCAGGGGAAAGAATAGTAGACATAATAGCAACAGACATACAAACTAAAGAATTACAAAA
ACAAATTACAAAAATTCAAAATTTTCGGGTTTATTACAGGGACAGCAGAGATCCACTTTGGCGCCGGCTC
GAGGGGG
Features (pLannotate 1.2.2; 29 found; start..end, strand, type, name):
     14..80      +  CDS            small t antigen (fragment): SV40 (simian virus 40) small t antigen
    106..317     +  promoter       EF-1α core promoter: core promoter for human elongation factor EF-1α
    318..1256    +  intron         EF-1α intron A: intron upstream of the start codon of human EF-1α
   1278..1877    +  CDS            PuroR (fragment): puromycin N-acetyltransferase; pac from Streptomyces; confers resistance to puromycin
   1893..2481    +  misc_feature   WPRE: woodchuck hepatitis virus posttranscriptional regulatory element
   2532..2551    +  misc_feature   cPPT/CTS (fragment): central polypurine tract and central termination sequence of HIV-1
   2553..2786    +  LTR            3' LTR (ΔU3): self-inactivating 3' long terminal repeat (LTR) from HIV-1
   2864..2985    +  polyA_signal   SV40 poly(A) signal: SV40 polyadenylation signal
   3025..3160    +  rep_origin     SV40 ori: SV40 origin of replication
   3181..3199    -  promoter       T7 promoter: promoter for bacteriophage T7 RNA polymerase
   3207..3362    +  CDS            lacZα (fragment): LacZα fragment of β-galactosidase; lacZ fragment
   3367..3795    +  rep_origin     f1 ori (sequence partly withheld): f1 bacteriophage origin of replication; arrow indicates direction of (+) strand synthesis
   3848..3952    +  promoter       AmpR promoter: bla
   3953..4813    +  CDS            AmpR: β-lactamase; bla; confers resistance to ampicillin, carbenicillin, and related antibiotics
   4984..5572    +  rep_origin     ori: high-copy-number ColE1/pMB1/pBR322/pUC origin of replication
   5755..5847    +  CDS            lacI (fragment): lac repressor; lacI; The lac repressor binds to the lac operator to inhibit transcription in E. coli. This inhibition can be relieved by adding lactose or isopropyl-β-D-thiogalactopyranoside (IPTG).
   5860..5881    +  protein_bind   CAP binding site: CAP binding activates transcription in the presence of cAMP. E. coli catabolite activator protein
   5896..5926    +  promoter       lac promoter: promoter for the E. coli lac operon
   5934..5950    +  protein_bind   lac operator: The lac repressor binds to the lac operator to inhibit transcription in E. coli. This inhibition can be relieved by adding lactose or isopropyl-β-D-thiogalactopyranoside (IPTG). lac repressor encoded by lacI
   5995..6013    +  promoter       T3 promoter: promoter for bacteriophage T3 RNA polymerase
   6041..6267    +  promoter       RSV promoter: Rous sarcoma virus enhancer/promoter
   6268..6448    +  LTR            5' LTR (truncated): truncated 5' long terminal repeat (LTR) from HIV-1
   6495..6620    +  misc_feature   HIV-1 Ψ: packaging signal of human immunodeficiency virus type 1
   6604..6967    +  CDS            HIV-1 gag (fragment): gag protein from human immunodeficiency virus 1; gag
   7113..7346    +  misc_feature   RRE: The Rev response element (RRE) of HIV-1 allows for Rev-dependent mRNA export from the nucleus to the cytoplasm.
   7723..7749    +  CDS            Rev (fragment): human immunodeficiency virus 1 (HIV-1) Rev protein; rev; enhances nuclear export of unspliced and incompletely spliced viral mRNAs
   7753..7993    +  promoter       U6 promoter: RNA polymerase III promoter for human U6 snRNA
   8023..8098    +  misc_RNA       gRNA scaffold: guide RNA scaffold for the Streptococcus pyogenes CRISPR/Cas9 system
   8154..8271    +  misc_feature   cPPT/CTS: central polypurine tract and central termination sequence of HIV-1
