[The description below was written by a language model from this plasmid's Addgene catalogue record and pLannotate feature annotations shown in this document.]
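Description:
DGKH gRNA (BRDN0001487100) is a third-generation lentiviral CRISPR guide plasmid built on the lentiGuide-Puro backbone, carrying a single guide RNA directed against human DGKH (diacylglycerol kinase eta). The guide was designed to match several RefSeq transcript variants of the gene and belongs to a human kinome gRNA collection. In bacteria the 8.3 kb plasmid is maintained at high copy through a ColE1/pUC-type origin and selected with ampicillin via the β-lactamase gene. An f1 origin, lac regulatory remnants, T3/T7 promoters and an SV40 origin and poly(A) signal are backbone carry-overs.

The viral cassette is arranged for Tat-independent packaging. An RSV promoter drives a truncated HIV-1 5' LTR, followed by the Ψ packaging signal with a gag fragment, the Rev response element for Rev-dependent export of the genomic RNA, and a self-inactivating ΔU3 3' LTR that silences LTR promoter activity after integration. Within this frame, the human U6 RNA polymerase III promoter transcribes the DGKH-specific spacer fused to the Streptococcus pyogenes Cas9 guide scaffold. A central polypurine tract follows, which aids nuclear import of the provirus. Downstream, the EF-1α core promoter with its intron A drives puromycin N-acetyltransferase, with a WPRE enhancing transcript expression, so transduced mammalian cells can be selected with puromycin.

The plasmid does not encode Cas9. It is intended for use with a separate Cas9 vector or in cells that already express Cas9, typically to knock out DGKH.
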