Addgene plasmid #78044: DGKH gRNA (BRDN0001487100)
Purpose: 3rd generation lentiviral gRNA plasmid targeting human DGKH
Depositing lab: John Doench & David Root. Depositing organization: Broad Institute. Publication: Optimized sgRNA design to maximize activity and minimize off-target effects of CRISPR-Cas9. Doench JG, Fusi N, Sullender M, Hegde M, Vaimberg EW, Donovan KF, Smith I, Tothova Z, Wilen C, Orchard R, Virgin HW, Listgarten J, Root DE. Nat Biotechnol. 2016 Jan 18. doi: 10.1038/nbt.3437. PubMed 26780180.
Backbone
  Vector backbone: lentiGuide-Puro
  Backbone manufacturer: Zhang Lab (Addgene plasmid # 52963)
  Vector type: Mammalian Expression, Lentiviral, CRISPR
  Selectable markers: Puromycin
Growth in bacteria
  Bacterial resistance: Ampicillin, 100 μg/mL
  Growth temperature: 37°C
  Growth strain: DH5alpha
  Copy number: High Copy
Gene/Insert
  Gene/Insert name: DGKH (alt names: DGKH; NM_001204504.2)
  gRNA/shRNA sequence: GCAACTGTTTAAAGCGACGG
  Species: H. sapiens (human)
  Entrez Gene: DGKH (a.k.a. RP11-215B13.1, DGKeta)
  Promoter: hU6
  Cloning method: Unknown
  Sequencing primers: 5′ U6-F; 3′ pS2-R
Terms and licenses: Academic/Nonprofit Terms; Industry Terms: Not Available to Industry
Depositor comments: The gRNA was designed to target the following Genbank reference sequence(s): NM_001204504.2,NM_001204505.2,NM_001204506.2,NM_001297429.1,NM_152910.5,NM_178009.4. Note that this plasmid does NOT contain Cas9. It should be used in conjunction with lentiCas9-Blast (Addgene #52962) or otherwise with cell lines already expressing Cas9. Browse the full kinome gRNA library at http://www.addgene.org/pooled-library/broadgpp-human-kinome/ or visit http://www.broadinstitute.org/rnai/public/ for detailed protocols and information.
How to cite: DGKH gRNA (BRDN0001487100) was a gift from John Doench & David Root (Addgene plasmid # 78044 ; http://n2t.net/addgene:78044 ; RRID:Addgene_78044)
