>Addgene plasmid #78044 | DGKH gRNA (BRDN0001487100) | depositor partial sequence | sequence record 145503 | Target Sequence
GCAACTGTTTAAAGCGACGG
