>Addgene plasmid #78044 | DGKH gRNA (BRDN0001487100) | addgene partial sequence | sequence record 188887 | hU6-F
CTAGAAAGTAATAATTTCTTGGGTAGTTTGCAGTTTTAAAATTATGTTTTAAAATGGACTATCATATGCT
TACCGTAACTTGAAAGTATTTCGATTTCTTGGCTTTATATATCTTGTGGAAAGGACGAAACACCGGCAAC
TGTTTAAAGCGACGGGTTTTAGAGCTAGAAATAGCAAGTTAAAATAAGGCTAGTCCGTTATCAACTTGAA
AAAGTGGCACCGAGTCGGTGCTTTTTTAAGCTTGGCGTAACTAGATCTTGAGACAAATGGCAGTATTCAT
CCACAATTTTAAAAGAAAAGGGGGGATTGGGGGGTACAGTGCAGGGGAAAGAATAGTAGACATAATAGCA
ACAGACATACAAACTAAAGAATTACAAAAACAAATTACAAAAATTCAAAATTTTCGGGTTTNTTACAGGG
ACAGCAGAGATCCACTTTGGCGCCGGCTCGAGGGGGCCCGGGTGCAAAGATGGATAAAGTTTTAAACAGA
GAGGAATCTTTGCAGCTAATGGACCTTCTAGGTCTTGAAAGGAGTGGGAATTGGCTCCGGTGCCCGTCAG
TGGGCAGAGC
